Addgene plasmid #200919: pEG302-JMJ18-ZF
Purpose: Express JMJ18-ZF108 in Arabidopsis target FWA gene
Depositing lab: Steven Jacobsen. Depositing organization: University of California, Los Angeles (UCLA). Publication: A gene silencing screen uncovers diverse tools for targeted gene repression in Arabidopsis. Wang M, Zhong Z, Gallego-Bartolome J, Li Z, Feng S, Kuo HY, Kan RL, Lam H, Richey JC, Tang L, Zhou J, Liu M, Jami-Alahmadi Y, Wohlschlegel J, Jacobsen SE. Nat Plants. 2023 Mar 6. doi: 10.1038/s41477-023-01362-8. PubMed 36879017.
Backbone
  Vector backbone: pEG302
  Vector type: Plant Expression
  Selectable markers: Basta
Growth in bacteria
  Bacterial resistance: Kanamycin, 50 μg/mL
  Growth temperature: 37°C
  Growth strain: DH5alpha
  Copy number: High Copy
Gene/Insert
  Gene/Insert name: JMJ18
  Species: A. thaliana (mustard weed)
  Entrez Gene: JMJ18 (a.k.a. AT1G30810, Jumonji domain-containing protein 18, T17H7.10, T17H7_10)
Terms and licenses: Academic/Nonprofit Terms; Industry Terms: Not Available to Industry
How to cite: pEG302-JMJ18-ZF was a gift from Steven Jacobsen (Addgene plasmid # 200919 ; http://n2t.net/addgene:200919 ; RRID:Addgene_200919)
