[The description below was written by a language model from this plasmid's Addgene catalogue record and pLannotate feature annotations shown in this document.]
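Description:
pEG302-JMJ18-ZF is an 18.1 kb plant binary vector built on the Gateway-compatible pEG302 (pEarleyGate-type) backbone, intended for Agrobacterium-mediated transformation of Arabidopsis. It carries a high-copy ColE1/pUC-type origin with the pBR322 bom site for propagation in E. coli, and the pVS1 oriV, RepA and StaA functions that allow stable replication in Agrobacterium. Bacterial selection is by kanamycin (aphA-3-type KanR). Nopaline-type left and right border repeats delimit the T-DNA. Within it, a bar gene flanked by the mannopine synthase promoter and terminator confers phosphinothricin (Basta) resistance for selecting transgenic plants.

The payload lies between attB1 and attB2 sites, showing that it was introduced by Gateway recombination. It is Arabidopsis JMJ18 (AT1G30810), a Jumonji-domain histone demethylase specific for H3K4me3/me2. The coding sequence is annotated as several separated fragments, and a long unannotated stretch precedes it. This is consistent with a genomic clone containing introns and upstream sequence, but the record names no promoter for the fusion. Downstream of attB2, in frame orientation with JMJ18, are zinc-finger annotations. These correspond to the ZF108 artificial zinc-finger array, which the record says targets the FWA gene, and they are followed by an OCS terminator. The generic database matches to CCR5 and ZNF22 fingers reflect shared zinc-finger scaffold sequence rather than those genes. The T-DNA also contains an E. coli birA biotin ligase coding sequence with a CaMV poly(A) signal. Its promoter is not annotated, and the record does not explain its role.

The construct is used to tether JMJ18 to FWA in Arabidopsis and was deposited from a screen of effectors for targeted gene repression.
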