Features (pLannotate 1.2.2; 28 found; start..end, strand, type, name):
      1..589     +  rep_origin     ori: high-copy-number ColE1/pMB1/pBR322/pUC origin of replication
    775..915     -  misc_feature   bom: basis of mobility region from pBR322
   1017..1056    -  CDS            rop (fragment): Rop protein, which maintains plasmids at low copy number; rop
   1259..1453    -  rep_origin     pVS1 oriV: origin of replication for the Pseudomonas plasmid pVS1 (Heeb et al., 2000)
   1519..2592    -  CDS            pVS1 RepA: replication protein from the Pseudomonas plasmid pVS1 (Heeb et al., 2000)
   3021..3650    -  CDS            pVS1 StaA: stability protein from the Pseudomonas plasmid pVS1 (Heeb et al., 2000)
   4210..4611    -  CDS            Y4CG_SINFN (fragment): Protein inferred from homology: Swiss-Prot protein existence level 3. From Sinorhizobium fredii (strain NBRC 101917 / NGR234).
   4951..4975    -  misc_feature   RB T-DNA repeat: right border repeat from nopaline C58 T-DNA
   5041..5195    -  CDS            lacZα (fragment): LacZα fragment of β-galactosidase; lacZ fragment
   5198..5216    -  misc_feature   MCS (fragment): pUC18/19 multiple cloning site
   5217..5391    -  polyA_signal   CaMV poly(A) signal: cauliflower mosaic virus polyadenylation signal
   5397..6359    -  CDS            birA: BIRA_ECOLI - Also known as bioR, dhbB. Experimental evidence at protein level: Swiss-Prot protein existence level 1. Acts both as a biotin--[acetyl-CoA-carboxylase] ligase and a biotin-operon repressor. In the presence of ATP, BirA activates biotin to form the BirA-biotinyl-5'-adenylate (BirA-bio-5'-AMP or holoBirA) complex. HoloBirA can either transfer the biotinyl moiety to the biotin carboxyl carrier protein (BCCP) subunit of acetyl-CoA carboxylase, or bind to the biotin operator site and inhibit transcription of the operon. From Escherichia coli (strain K12).
   7820..8527    -  terminator     OCS terminator: octopine synthase terminator
   8831..8854    -  CDS            CCR5TC (fragment): zinc-finger domain from the CCR5-224 (+) zinc-finger nuclease that recognizes the left half-site target sequence in the human CCR5 gene (Perez et al., 2008; Gross et al., 2013)
   8999..9022    -  CDS            CCR5TC (fragment): zinc-finger domain from the CCR5-224 (+) zinc-finger nuclease that recognizes the left half-site target sequence in the human CCR5 gene (Perez et al., 2008; Gross et al., 2013)
   9087..9170    -  CDS            ZNF22 (fragment): ZNF22_HUMAN - Also known as KOX15, KROX26. Experimental evidence at protein level: Swiss-Prot protein existence level 1. Binds DNA through the consensus sequence 5'-CAATG-3'. May be involved in transcriptional regulation and may play a role in tooth formation (By similarity). From Homo sapiens (Human).
   9337..9361    +  protein_bind   attB2: mutant version of attB; recombination site for the Gateway® BP reaction BP Clonase™
   9378..9527    -  CDS            JMJ18 (fragment): JMJ18_ARATH - Experimental evidence at transcript level: Swiss-Prot protein existence level 2. Histone demethylase that demethylates 'Lys-4' (H3K4me) of histone H3 with a specific activity for H3K4me3 and H3K4me2. No activity on H3K9me3/2, H3K27me3/2 and H3K36me3/2. Involved in the control of flowering time by demethylating H3K4me3 at the FLC locus and repressing its expression. The repression of FLC level and reduction in H3K4me3 at the FLC locus results in induction of the flowering activator FT, which is a downstream target of FLC. From Arabidopsis thaliana (Mouse-ear cress).
   9595..11187   -  CDS            JMJ18 (fragment): JMJ18_ARATH - Experimental evidence at transcript level: Swiss-Prot protein existence level 2. Histone demethylase that demethylates 'Lys-4' (H3K4me) of histone H3 with a specific activity for H3K4me3 and H3K4me2. No activity on H3K9me3/2, H3K27me3/2 and H3K36me3/2. Involved in the control of flowering time by demethylating H3K4me3 at the FLC locus and repressing its expression. The repression of FLC level and reduction in H3K4me3 at the FLC locus results in induction of the flowering activator FT, which is a downstream target of FLC. From Arabidopsis thaliana (Mouse-ear cress).
  11277..12344   -  CDS            JMJ18 (fragment): JMJ18_ARATH - Experimental evidence at transcript level: Swiss-Prot protein existence level 2. Histone demethylase that demethylates 'Lys-4' (H3K4me) of histone H3 with a specific activity for H3K4me3 and H3K4me2. No activity on H3K9me3/2, H3K27me3/2 and H3K36me3/2. Involved in the control of flowering time by demethylating H3K4me3 at the FLC locus and repressing its expression. The repression of FLC level and reduction in H3K4me3 at the FLC locus results in induction of the flowering activator FT, which is a downstream target of FLC. From Arabidopsis thaliana (Mouse-ear cress).
  14082..14106   -  protein_bind   attB1: mutant version of attB; recombination site for the Gateway® BP reaction BP Clonase™
  14111..14146   -  misc_feature   MCS (fragment): multiple cloning site
  14158..14538   +  promoter       MAS promoter: mannopine synthase promoter (Velten et al., 1984)
  14544..15092   +  CDS            bar: PAT_STRHY - Experimental evidence at protein level: Swiss-Prot protein existence level 1. Inactivates phosphinothricin (PPT) by transfer of an acetyl group from acetyl CoA. Can also acetylate demethylphosphinothricin but not PTT or glutamate. This enzyme is an effector of phosphinothricin tripeptide (PTT or bialaphos) resistance. From Streptomyces hygroscopicus. Introduced by genetic manipulation and expressed in glufosinate-tolerant maize by Dekalb Genetics.
  15105..15357   +  terminator     MAS terminator: mannopine synthase terminator
  15443..15467   -  misc_feature   LB T-DNA repeat: left border repeat from nopaline C58 T-DNA
  15892..16686   +  CDS            KanR: aminoglycoside phosphotransferase; aphA-3; confers resistance to kanamycin
  17932..18001   +  ncRNA          RNA-OUT: Accession: RF00240 - RNA-OUT
>Addgene plasmid #200919 | pEG302-JMJ18-ZF | addgene full sequence | sequence record 401423 | Addgene NGS Result
TTGAGATCCTTTTTTTCTGCGCGTAATCTGCTGCTTGCAAACAAAAAAACCACCGCTACCAGCGGTGGTT
TGTTTGCCGGATCAAGAGCTACCAACTCTTTTTCCGAAGGTAACTGGCTTCAGCAGAGCGCAGATACCAA
ATACTGTCCTTCTAGTGTAGCCGTAGTTAGGCCACCACTTCAAGAACTCTGTAGCACCGCCTACATACCT
CGCTCTGCTAATCCTGTTACCAGTGGCTGCTGCCAGTGGCGATAAGTCGTGTCTTACCGGGTTGGACTCA
AGACGATAGTTACCGGATAAGGCGCAGCGGTCGGGCTGAACGGGGGGTTCGTGCACACAGCCCAGCTTGG
AGCGAACGACCTACACCGAACTGAGATACCTACAGCGTGAGCTATGAGAAAGCGCCACGCTTCCCGAAGG
GAGAAAGGCGGACAGGTATCCGGTAAGCGGCAGGGTCGGAACAGGAGAGCGCACGAGGGAGCTTCCAGGG
GGAAACGCCTGGTATCTTTATAGTCCTGTCGGGTTTCGCCACCTCTGACTTGAGCGTCGATTTTTGTGAT
GCTCGTCAGGGGGGCGGAGCCTATGGAAAAACGCCAGCAACGCGGCCTTTTTACGGTTCCTGGCCTTTTG
CTGGCCTTTTGCTCACATGTTCTTTCCTGCGTTATCCCCTGATTCTGTGGATAACCGTATTACCGCCTTT
GAGTGAGCTGATACCGCTCGCCGCAGCCGAACGACCGAGCGCAGCGAGTCAGTGAGCGAGGAAGCGGAAG
AGCGCCTGATGCGGTATTTTCTCCTTACGCATCTGTGCGGTATTTCACACCGCATATGGTGCACTCTCAG
TACAATCTGCTCTGATGCCGCATAGTTAAGCCAGTATACACTCCGCTATCGCTACGTGACTGGGTCATGG
CTGCGCCCCGACACCCGCCAACACCCGCTGACGCGCCCTGACGGGCTTGTCTGCTCCCGGCATCCGCTTA
CAGACAAGCTGTGACCGTCTCCGGGAGCTGCATGTGTCAGAGGTTTTCACCGTCATCACCGAAACGCGCG
AGGCAGGGTGCCTTGATGTGGGCGCCGGCGGTCGAGTGGCGACGGCGCGGCTTGTCCGCGCCCTGGTAGA
TTGCCTGGCCGTAGGCCAGCCATTTTTGAGCGGCCAGCGGCCGCGATAGGCCGACGCGAAGCGGCGGGGC
GTAGGGAGCGCAGCGACCGAAGGGTAGGCGCTTTTTGCAGCTCTTCGGCTGTGCGCTGGCCAGACAGTTA
TGCACAGGCCAGGCGGGTTTTAAGAGTTTTAATAAGTTTTAAAGAGTTTTAGGCGGAAAAATCGCCTTTT
TTCTCTTTTATATCAGTCACTTACATGTGTGACCGGTTCCCAATGTACGGCTTTGGGTTCCCAATGTACG
GGTTCCGGTTCCCAATGTACGGCTTTGGGTTCCCAATGTACGTGCTATCCACAGGAAAGAGACCTTTTCG
ACCTTTTTCCCCTGCTAGGGCAATTTGCCCTAGCATCTGCTCCGTACATTAGGAACCGGCGGATGCTTCG
CCCTCGATCAGGTTGCGGTAGCGCATGACTAGGATCGGGCCAGCCTGCCCCGCCTCCTCCTTCAAATCGT
ACTCCGGCAGGTCATTTGACCCGATCAGCTTGCGCACGGTGAAACAGAACTTCTTGAACTCTCCGGCGCT
GCCACTGCGTTCGTAGATCGTCTTGAACAACCATCTGGCTTCTGCCTTGCCTGCGGCGCGGCGTGCCAGG
CGGTAGAGAAAACGGCCGATGCCGGGATCGATCAAAAAGTAATCGGGGTGAACCGTCAGCACGTCCGGGT
TCTTGCCTTCTGTGATCTCGCGGTACATCCAATCAGCTAGCTCGATCTCGATGTACTCCGGCCGCCCGGT
TTCGCTCTTTACGATCTTGTAGCGGCTAATCAAGGCTTCACCCTCGGATACCGTCACCAGGCGGCCGTTC
TTGGCCTTCTTCGTACGCTGCATGGCAACGTGCGTGGTGTTTAACCGAATGCAGGTTTCTACCAGGTCGT
CTTTCTGCTTTCCGCCATCGGCTCGCCGGCAGAACTTGAGTACGTCCGCAACGTGTGGACGGAACACGCG
GCCGGGCTTGTCTCCCTTCCCTTCCCGGTATCGGTTCATGGATTCGGTTAGATGGGAAACCGCCATCAGT
ACCAGGTCGTAATCCCACACACTGGCCATGCCGGCCGGCCCTGCGGAAACCTCTACGTGCCCGTCTGGAA
GCTCGTAGCGGATCACCTCGCCAGCTCGTCGGTCACGCTTCGACAGACGGAAAACGGCCACGTCCATGAT
GCTGCGACTATCGCGGGTGCCCACGTCATAGAGCATCGGAACGAAAAAATCTGGTTGCTCGTCGCCCTTG
GGCGGCTTCCTAATCGACGGCGCACCGGCTGCCGGCGGTTGCCGGGATTCTTTGCGGATTCGATCAGCGG
CCGCTTGCCACGATTCACCGGGGCGTGCTTCTGCCTCGATGCGTTGCCGCTGGGCGGCCTGCGCGGCCTT
CAACTTCTCCACCAGGTCATCACCCAGCGCCGCGCCGATTTGTACCGGGCCGGATGGTTTGCGACCGCTC
ACGCCGATTCCTCGGGCTTGGGGGTTCCAGTGCCATTGCAGGGCCGGCAGGCAACCCAGCCGCTTACGCC
TGGCCAACCGCCCGTTCCTCCACACATGGGGCATTCCACGGCGTCGGTGCCTGGTTGTTCTTGATTTTCC
ATGCCGCCTCCTTTAGCCGCTAAAATTCATCTACTCATTTATTCATTTGCTCATTTACTCTGGTAGCTGC
GCGATGTATTCAGATAGCAGCTCGGTAATGGTCTTGCCTTGGCGTACCGCGTACATCTTCAGCTTGGTGT
GATCCTCCGCCGGCAACTGAAAGTTGACCCGCTTCATGGCTGGCGTGTCTGCCAGGCTGGCCAACGTTGC
AGCCTTGCTGCTGCGTGCGCTCGGACGGCCGGCACTTAGCGTGTTTGTGCTTTTGCTCATTTTCTCTTTA
CCTCATTAACTCAAATGAGTTTTGATTTAATTTCAGCGGCCAGCGCCTGGACCTCGCGGGCAGCGTCGCC
CTCGGGTTCTGATTCAAGAACGGTTGTGCCGGCGGCGGCAGTGCCTGGGTAGCTCACGCGCTGCGTGATA
CGGGACTCAAGAATGGGCAGCTCGTACCCGGCCAGCGCCTCGGCAACCTCACCGCCGATGCGCGTGCCTT
TGATCGCCCGCGACACGACAAAGGCCGCTTGTAGCCTTCCATCCGTGACCTCAATGCGCTGCTTAACCAG
CTCCACCAGGTCGGCGGTGGCCCATATGTCGTAAGGGCTTGGCTGCACCGGAATCAGCACGAAGTCGGCT
GCCTTGATCGCGGACACAGCCAAGTCCGCCGCCTGGGGCGCTCCGTCGATCACTACGAAGTCGCGCCGGC
CGATGGCCTTCACGTCGCGGTCAATCGTCGGGCGGTCGATGCCGACAACGGTTAGCGGTTGATCTTCCCG
CACGGCCGCCCAATCGCGGGCACTGCCCTGGGGATCGGAATCGACTAACAGAACATCGGCCCCGGCGAGT
TGCAGGGCGCGGGCTAGATGGGTTGCGATGGTCGTCTTGCCTGACCCGCCTTTCTGGTTAAGTACAGCGA
TAACCTTCATGCGTTCCCCTTGCGTATTTGTTTATTTACTCATCGCATCATATACGCAGCGACCGCATGA
CGCAAGCTGTTTTACTCAAATACACATCACCTTTTTAGACGGCGGCGCTCGGTTTCTTCAGCGGCCAAGC
TGGCCGGCCAGGCCGCCAGCTTGGCATCAGACAAACCGGCCAGGATTTCATGCAGCCGCACGGTTGAGAC
GTGCGCGGGCGGCTCGAACACGTACCCGGCCGCGATCATCTCCGCCTCGATCTCTTCGGTAATGAAAAAC
GGTTCGTCCTGGCCGTCCTGGTGCGGTTTCATGCTTGTTCCTCTTGGCGTTCATTCTCGGCGGCCGCCAG
GGCGTCGGCCTCGGTCAATGCGTCCTCACGGAAGGCACCGCGCCGCCTGGCCTCGGTGGGCGTCACTTCC
TCGCTGCGCTCAAGTGCGCGGTACAGGGTCGAGCGATGCACGCCAAGCAGTGCAGCCGCCTCTTTCACGG
TGCGGCCTTCCTGGTCGATCAGCTCGCGGGCGTGCGCGATCTGTGCCGGGGTGAGGGTAGGGCGGGGGCC
AAACTTCACGCCTCGGGCCTTGGCGGCCTCGCGCCCGCTCCGGGTGCGGTCGATGATTAGGGAACGCTCG
AACTCGGCAATGCCGGCGAACACGGTCAACACCATGCGGCCGGCCGGCGTGGTGGTGTCGGCCCACGGCT
CTGCCAGGCTACGCAGGCCCGCGCCGGCCTCCTGGATGCGCTCGGCAATGTCCAGTAGGTCGCGGGTGCT
GCGGGCCAGGCGGTCTAGCCTGGTCACTGTCACAACGTCGCCAGGGCGTAGGTGGTCAAGCATCCTGGCC
AGCTCCGGGCGGTCGCGCCTGGTGCCGGTGATCTTCTCGGAAAACAGCTTGGTGCAGCCGGCCGCGTGCA
GTTCGGCCCGTTGGTTGGTCAAGTCCTGGTCGTCGGTGCTGACGCGGGCATAGCCCAGCAGGCCAGCGGC
GGCGCTCTTGTTCATGGCGTAATGTCTCCGGTTCTAGTCGCAAGTATTCTACTTTATGCGACTAAAACAC
GCGACAAGAAAACGCCAGGAAAAGGGCAGGGCGGCAGCCTGTCGCGTAACTTAGGACTTGTGCGACATGT
CGTTTTCAGAAGACGGCTGCACTGAACGTCAGAAGCCGACTGCACTATAGCAGCGGAGGGGTTGGATCAA
AGTACTTTGATCCCGAGGGGAACCCTGTGGTTGGCATGCACATACAAATGGACGAACGGATAAACCTTTT
CACGCCCTTTTAAATATCCGATTATTCTAATAAACGCTCTTTTCTCTTAGGTTTACCCGCCAATATATCC
TGTCAAACACTGATAGTTTAAACTGAAGGCGGGAAACGACAATCTGATCCAAGCTCAAGCTGCTCTAGCA
TTCGCCATTCAGGCTGCGCAACTGTTGGGAAGGGCGATCGGTGCGGGCCTCTTCGCTATTACGCCAGCTG
GCGAAAGGGGGATGTGCTGCAAGGCGATTAAGTTGGGTAACGCCAGGGTTTTCCCAGTCACGACGTTGTA
AAACGACGGCCAGTGCCAAGCTTGCATGCCTGCAGGGATCTGGATTTTAGTACTGGATTTTGGTTTTAGG
AATTAGAAATTTTATTGATAGAAGTATTTTACAAATACAAATACATACTAAGGGTTTCTTATATGCTCAA
CACATGAGCGAAACCCTATAGGAACCCTAATTCCCTTATCTGGGAACTACTCACACATTATTATGGAGAA
AGCTTATTTTTCTGCACTACGCAGGGATATTTCACCGCCCATCCAGGGTTTTATTATTCCATCCTGCTCA
AGTAATAAAGCCCCCTGTTTGTCTATTCCGCGTGAAATGCCAAATATTTCTTTATCACCAATGATAAGTT
TCACTGGGCGATTAATAAAATTATCCAGCTTTTCCCAGCGCGACAGATAAGGTGCCAATCCTTCTTGTTC
GAAGAGTTCCAACGCAGCACGTAATTCACGTATTAGCATGGCCGCCAACGTATTACGATCGAGATTGATC
CCCGCTTCCTGCAGCGTGATCCACCCCTGATTAACGACACTCTCTTCAACACGGCGCATTGCCATGTTGA
TCCCGGCTCCAATGACTATTTGCGCCGCATCGCCAGTTTTGCCAGTCAGCTCCACCAGAATGCCTGCCAG
CTTGCGATCCTGCAGATAGAGGTCATTAGGCCATTTAACACGAACTTTATCTGCACCCAGCTTGCGTAAT
ACTTCCGCCATCACGATACCGATAACCAGACTTAAACCAATCGCCGCCGCCGGGCCTTGTTCCAGACGCC
AGAACATCGACAAATATAAGTTTGCGCCAAAAGGCGAAAACCATTTCCGACCCCGGCGACCACGGCCAGC
CTGCTGGTATTCTGCAATGCAAGCATCGCCCGATTTAAGCTCTCCGATACGATCAAGAAGGTACTGATTC
GTGGAGTCAATCACTGGCAGCACGGCTACACTACCGCCATCCAGCTGACCCAATATCTGTTTAGCATTAA
GTAACTGGATAGGCTCAGGCAGGCTGTATCCTTTACCCGGAACGGTAAAGACATCAACGCCCCAGTCACG
CAGTGTCTGAATGTGTTTATTAATAGCCGCCCGGCTCATTCCCAGCGTTTCACCCAACTGCTCGCCAGAG
TGAAATTCACCGTTCGCTAACAGGGCAATCAATTTCAGTGGCACGGTGTTATCCTTCATCTCGAGGTCAC
ACACGATTGGTTGAATATCATCAGCCTCAGCCATTTTTTATGAGCTGCAAACACACAAAAAGAGTTCAAT
ACAGTCAAATAAACCCTGATTGAATCAGAAATAGCTTTCTGTTCAACGTACGACACTACAAATCCTAAAG
TTTCGAAGAATCTATACACAAACTTCATCTAACCTTAAACAGTGTTCAGATTCAATCTAACATTGACAGT
GTTCAGATTCAATCTAACTTCAACAGTTCAGATTTCAATTCACATATACAAATCATTTCCCAGGTAACAT
GAACATGGATCTCTCCATCAAGGTCAAGCCAAATTCTGGTAGCTATAATCGAGCTAACTGATCGGTCAAC
TTAGATCGATTCTAGTAAAACCAAAAGATTTAGTGGAGGTTCACAGATCCAAATTAAACGATATCCAGAT
CTCAAGGAAATTGAGAAAACAAGATCGAGATCCAGCAAATAAAGTAGATCCAGAAAGTTCCTATTACCTT
GGAAAGAAAGAGCGGAAGAAGATGAGATTGAGGAAGATTCAAAACGGAGAATGAATCTCCTGGATTATCT
CTTACTTTCTCTCTTAGTCTTCTTCCTTGTTCTTCTCTGTCAAGTCGCCGGAGATTCAAAACGGCTGATG
AAAGTGAGGAGGACAACGAGACAATTCAAAGCGGAGAGGAAAATATATGAATTTATATAGGCGGGTTTAT
CTCTTACAACTTTATTTTCGGCCTTTCAAAAAAATAATTAAAATCGACAGACACGAATCATTTCGACCAC
AGGTAAAGATAACGTGACCTGGCTGTCAGACAGCCTTTTCCCTCGTGTTAACTAATTTTTAAACTAATTA
ATCATCTCAGCCCTTGGATTAGTTCTTTTGCTTTGATGGCTTCATGACTGTGACCTGCTCGATCCGCGTG
TTACATGACAGCTCCGTTTTTTTAGTGGTTAACTTAAACCGAGTCAATCCAGGCAACGTTAGTCGTCGTC
GTGGTTGGCTTGTTCAATTAGATTTCATACAATTCAACGTAATTTAATTCGTTTTCTATTAGAATTGTAT
CATAATTAATTCAGACCGTGAAAGAAAGTGTCTTTCATGATGTGTTTATGGATATTTATACAATAAGATA
CAATGTTTCATCATATTCACTATTCACGATTAGTATGTACATTAAATAATGGCTACTACTACATCCGAAC
TCGTCAAAACGATTCTGAATCAATTATACATATGCTGACTCTTGCATACATAAAAAATAGTTGTTTAAAT
TTTGTCTAACTAATGTTTGGTATAAGTATAATGTTGAGTTGAGATACCAATTACATCGAGTCTAGCCATT
TTGTCGTGCCATATTCGTCAAAACTTTCTTACATAATGATAACCTAGATCTAGATGAGATATGTATCAAT
GTATTTGAGATCATAATTAAGTTCGTTCTAAATTTTGTCCCTGCAGGTCCTGCTGAGCCTCGACATGTTG
TCGCAAAATTCGCCCTGGACCCGCCCAACGATTTGTCGTCACTGTCAAGGTTTGACCTGCACTTCATTTG
GGGCCCACATACACCAAAAAAATGCTGCATAATTCTCGGGGCAGCAAGTCGGTTACCCGGCCGCCGTGCT
GGACCGGGTTGAATGGTGCCCGTAACTTTCGGTAGAGCGGACGGCCAATACTCAACTTCAAGGAATCTCA
CCCATGCGCGCCGGCGGGGAACCGGAGTTCCCTTCAGTGAGCGTTATTAGTTCGCCGCTCGGTGTGTCGT
AGATACTAGCCCCTGGGGCACTTTTGAAATTTGAATAAGATTTATGTAATCAGTCTTTTAGGTTTGACCG
GTTCTGCCGCTTTTTTTAAAATTGGATTTGTAATAATAAAACGCAATTGTTTGTTATTGTGGCGCTCTAT
CATAGATGTCGCTATAAACCTATTCAGCACAATATATTGTTTTCATTTTAATATTGTACATATAAGTAGT
AGGGTACAATCAGTAAATTGAACGGAGAATATTATTCATAAAAATACGATAGTAACGGGTGATATATTCA
TTAGAATGAACCGAAACCGGCGGTAAGGATCTGAGCTACACATGCTCAGGTTTTTTACAACGTGCACAAC
AGAATTGAAAGCAAATATCATGCGATCATAGGCGTCTCGCATATCTCATTAAAGCAGGACTCTAGGGACT
AGTCCCGGGTCTTAATTAACTCTCTAGAGGCGCGCCAAGCTTCTACTACTAAGATCCACCAGTATCCTCA
TGCCATTCAATCTTCTGAGCTTCGAAGATATCGTTAAGTCCACCAGCCATAGATCCCTCGAGTCCGGTGT
GAGTCCTTTGATGCTCGGTGAGCTTATCACTCCTAGAGAAAGATTTTCCACACTCAGGGCATTTATAAGG
TTTTTCTCCAGTGTGTGTCCTTTGATGAGCCCTAAGGTTTGCTCTCTGAGAGAATGATTTTCCACACTCA
GGGCATTTATAAGGTTTTTCACCAGTATGGGTCCTTTGGTGCCTAACAAGGTTTCCAGATGTTGAGAATG
ATTTTCCACACTCAGGGCATTTATAAGGTTTTTCTCCGGTATGAGTCCTCTGATGCCTAACAAGAGATGA
AGATTGTGAGAATGATTTTCCACACTCAGGGCATTTATAAGGTTTTTCACCAGTATGGGTCCTCTGATGG
GTGGTAAGATGATCACTCCTACTGAATGATTTTCCACACTCAGGGCATTTATAAGGTTTTTCACCGGTAT
GGGTCCTTTGGTGCCTCCTAAGATCTCCAGATTGAGAGAAAGATTTTCCACACTCAGGGCATTTATAAGG
CTCGAGAGGTCCTTGGAAAAGAACCTCAAGGGATCCTTTGTCGTCATCGTCTTTGTAGTCTTTGTCGTCA
TCGTCTTTGTAGTCTTTGTCGTCATCGTCTTTGTAGTCGGTACCAAGCTTGGCGCGCCCGTCCCGGGTCT
TAATTAACTCTCTAGACTCACCTAGCACCACTTTGTACAAGAAAGCTGGGTCGGCGCGCCCACCCTTCAT
CAAATCTACTCCGAAAAGTTTTCCTTTGGTTAAACTTGCGGAACAGTTTGATGATATGAAGTGATCTTTT
GAGTCTGATGAAGTTTGGTTCTTGTGGTTCCAGTACTCAACTAGTCGATGGTTTGGGTCAAGAGCTTCAA
TGGCCTGTAGAGAAGCGTTAAGTTGTGTAAGAGTTAACATCATGAATAGCTTTTTAATGAAGAAGAACAA
GGCTTGGATTTAGATTTCTTACCTGAACTATAGAGGGTGAGAGGAAACCAAACATTTGAAGCCCGTTGAT
ACTCTCAAACTGTGGTAAAATAGGAAGACCAAGACTTGTTGATGTATCTTTAACTCTCCGCATCACCATT
TCCCAGCATTGTTGTGCAGAGACATTGAAGAAGCTCTCGTCTGGAGATTCTTCCAGAGTAACCCTGAACA
ATGGACCCATGAGTCCTGCATCCAAAACCTCAGAGATGTAATTGCTCATTCTTGTTGGATCAAGAACATT
GTAGAACTTGACACGACTCCTGAATCCTGTTAAAGTTGTAAAACAAACATCAACAACCATTTCAGCAAAT
TTGATCAAGTAACATTAACAAAAGAGCATTTCAAAGATAGTACCTTTTGGGAATATAGCATACTTATTGC
ACCAAAGCTTTCCAAAAATCAAGAACCCGAGGTTTATAGGCTCGACCGATACACCAAGGTTCTCTGAGGC
GGTTAACTCGCCGCCACTAGTGCTGGCTTCTTCTTTAACGTCTTCTTGATAATCCATCTCTAAGTCAATG
TTCAGATCAAAAGAACCTTCCTTTAACTTCTTCTCCTCACTGATAACTGAACTAGTCTTTGTCTGATCTT
CATCACTATGTTCAATGCCTAAAACCTTGGAAGCCCATATCTTTAAATCATCTGATTCCCCTTCCAATGC
TCTGACCAACGAGCTTAACTCATCCATTGTGTACCGGAGAAGAATAAATCCATCTTTCACATCACATGAA
CAAAGATCATCTGCATGTTTAAGGCACGCGTATTCTTCGGGAGAGCACTTGCAGCCAGAAGCCGAGAGAT
GCAAATCATAAAAGCATGAGAAACATTCCCTTTCACAGTTTGAATCAAAGTCCTTCTCCATCTTCTTCAA
GCTTGAAGAATCCCTACCAAGAGCTGTAATTCTCCCCTCTTCCATTTGTAACCGAGCCTGTCAATATTTT
CAAAACAAATGAACCAAAGTAAGCATTAGAAAGTGAAAACTATATTCAGTATCATGACTCAAGTAGTATC
TGTTTTTCGTTACTTGTATCGCGTTGGTAAGTGTCCCGTTCTTCCCACAGAAACTCTTCCATCTCAAATT
TGTTGTATTTTCCTTTCCCTCAGAAGCTGAGAGTTCCCAAAGAGCCTTCACCGCTTCATAAGCTGCTCCA
AGAAGAAGCTTGTCGTGAGACAGAGAAGTCTTCCTTGTCTCTTTACTATATAGTTCCACAGCGTTCTGTC
CATGAGCCAACCAATCAACCGGAGCCACATTAACCGCTTCTGCGCAGTTGAAACCGCAGTTGAATCCAGC
ATGATACGCCCTCGGGAATGTCAATACATACTCCCCTGAATTCTGCACGACCCGGTAAGCCTGGACTCCC
TCATCTTTCAGTATTGAAGGAGAAAACTGAGTAACCAGGCCATGTAGTAGATCAGGCTGTTCTTCGAACA
AGTCAGGTAAATGTTTCCTCATCGCCTTCTCGAGAGCGGTTGCATTGCTTCCTGGAACACCATACCATAC
TTTTGGCTCCCCAAAGTGATGATAGTTAAGTGAATATAAATGATGGTCCTCCACATGCTGTTCAAGACAA
AGAAATATCACATCAAACATCCAAACATTAGAGAAAAAATGTTTATAATAAAATCAAAGAGTGAAAGTGT
ACTTACCCAACAAAATGATGAAAAACACATTCCCACATATAGCCATGGAACTAGAACTCCGGATATGTCA
CAATCTTCAAAAGAGAGTACAGAGCCAGGAAGCCGTGGTAAGTTATTCAAGTTCCAGCCAGATAATGTGT
ACTGCTCCATATCGCTACCGGTAAACTTCTCGGCTCTTTTATAAAACCCGCTTCCAAGCACCCCATTCTC
CAAGTCAGCTCCATAGTAAACCTCCACTTCATCTGTTGGTTGCTCAACTATCCGCCAGTATTCCCCTTCT
ATATCATCCACAGACGGTGTCCATTTTACTATATCTCCACCAGAGTCTTTCTTTTCAAAGTACGAGTCTT
TAAAATGCAGAGCATATTTCTCAAACTCATCAAGAGTGAAGTCTGAACCAGAATTGAAACCAAACTTCTC
CTCAGCCTCGGGTGATGAAGTCGATTCAGCGGGAGAAGAACCAGATCGTCTCTTAGACGAACCCATTCTC
GAGTTTCTTCTCCGTTTCCGCTTTCTACTCTTCGGTTTCTTCTTCATCGGCTCACGGTTCTGAAGCAGGT
CTACGGTTTGAATCCGAGTAGGAAACTTTGTCTGCTCCCATATACTCTTCTCCTTAAGCCGGCAAGGAGG
CTTCCATGTCGATGGTGGGATGATTCGACAGATACCATACGGCTCTGCTAGTGGACGTATCTTCTCGATA
TACGCAAGTGGATCTACAAACTCCTGATAACCAATAAAGAGGGAAATTAACGAACAAGAACTCAAAAACA
TCAACAAAAGATCATGGAAACAACAAAGCAATTAGTACCTCTAGTGATGGAGTGAATACGGGAGCGTCAT
TGATAATTGGCCTCTGTGCTTCATCAGGTAACCATCTAGCAACAACCTTTAACATATACAAAAAAAAAAA
CATTATGTAAGAACAAAACTTGTTTCAAGATTTATATAAGTTTTTGGATTCTGCATCAGATTACATCATA
TTACCTTCCGATGACGTGGACTACTAGGTTGTTCCATGATAGTGTCTTTGTCCTTATCCTTGTCTGGAGG
ATGATTCTTCAAAGACATATCCTGTATATTAAAAACACACATAAATTTATTTTTAGAGAAGAACAACAAA
TATATGAATATGTGTTTGATTAAACAGACCTAGAAACTATAATCAGCGTTACAAAGATCAAGCATAAACA
ACAAAACTAGTCTATAATTCAAAGACGAAGAGGATCTATGATCAGTGATTAGGTAATTTGCCAAATCAAG
TAAACAAACGAGATCCGGAAAACAAAAGACTCTATACAAATCTATGATGAATAAAAACCAAACATCAATA
CTGTTTTTGATTCAAGGTTACATAATCTTCAGTAATTAACCATAAACAAACAAGAAAAACAGTAATTAAT
CGATTGAGACACGAATTAAACATCGAAAAACTCACCTCTTTGATCTCAGATTCTAATGGAGGATTTTCCA
TATGAATTGAAAAATCAATACTACTCAAAGCAGATTTTGTAAGCTAAAAGTTTTCTTCGATTGAGAGCCA
ATGAAACTGAGAAAAAAAAAAAAGATAAGAAAACGATGTTATCAACAAAAACAAATATCGATATATCAAA
ATAAAGAGAAGTTAAAAAAAAAAAAAGTTCCTAACCCTAATTGAATTCACAAACAGAGGAACAATAACAA
GAACATCAAAAATCACAGATATTTAAATTCATGAAAATCAATCTTTTTTTACCTATCAAAGGAGAAAAAG
CTTGAAAGTTTTTTGGTTCTTTTGTTTTGGCCCAATTAATGCTATAAGAATTGAATTCGCAGTTAAAGTT
AGAAATACCCAAATCTGGGAAAATTTAAGAAAGAGATTTAATTGACCTAGTAGTAACGACGAATAAGAAG
GAACACATTATAAAACAAAACAAACCGAACTTAACCACGATAAGGAACTTAAAAATATTATTTACTACAA
AATTACAAAAGAGGTTTAAAAAAAAAAAGGAAAAGTCGAGAAGGAGATTACCACAAACGAACGGCTGAGA
TTTCGAGAAGAAGAAGAAGTGTATTTGAGATTATCTCTGATGATGTTATACGAATCTTCTTTTTTTTTCT
ATCAAATATTATATAATTTTAGATAAAAAAAATAAAAACCATGAAAATTGAAGTATGTGAATATTTAAAA
ATAAGAGATTGAGACAGAGAAAAGACAAGAGAGTGATTTGAAGTAAAGAATCTGGAGAAACGAGGAAGTT
AGAGAACACCCGCCAAAGAAAACGCACTCTCAAGAGTTTTTAACGGATCAGCGTTTGATCACCACACCGT
ACCGTACGATGATCTAATATTTATGCGGAAAATACTGAATTACCCTCAGCTTTCTGTTTATTTTACGGTT
CTATGCCATTTGTTGTTCTTCCGTGATCGTTCGTCGAACGTCGTCTTTGGTTTTAGGTTTCTCTCCGCGT
CGGAAAAGTAAAGAGTTTGACCGTTTCGTTTTTTTATCCAAAACGCGTCGTTTTAAAGGAAATGGAGATG
AAAGTTTCATTATTTCGTCCCCGTAATTTAGTATTTATTATTTTTTGTAGCTATACTTTTGAGATAGATC
AGAAAGTACAGAGAAGTCAAATTGTAGAATAAAAATAAGGTTCTTGAATCTTATTAGAAATAAAATAAAT
CACGACAAAAACATCTCCACATGAGAGTTTGATCAACTGAGGAAAACTAAAAGAAACAAAATGTGTAAAA
CAAAAGAAAGATGCAAATTTGTGGTACTTTTAATCAAGTCTTGTGTTGTACTTTCAATCGAGGTGAAGGG
GGCGGCCGCGGAGCCTGCTTTTTTGTACAAACTTGTTGATGATCCCGGGCCCGCGGTACCGTCGACTGCA
GAATTCAATTCTGAGATTTTTCAAATCAGTGCGCAAGACGTGACGTAAGTATCCGAGTCAGTTTTTATTT
TTCTACTAATTTGGTCGTTTATTTCGGCGTGTAGGACATGGCAACCGGGCCTGAATTTCGCGGGTATTCT
GTTTCTATTCCAACTTTTTCTTGATCCGCAGCCATTAACGACTTTTGAATAGATACGCTGACACGCCAAG
CCTCGCTAGTCAAAAGTGTACCAAACAACGCTTTACAGCAAGAACGGAATGCGCGTGACGCTCGCGGTGA
CGCCATTTCGCCTTTTCAGAAATGGATAAATAGCCTTGCTTCCTATTATATCTTCCCAAATTACCAATAC
ATTACACTAGCATCTGAATTTCATAACCAATCTCGATACACCAAATCGAATCGATGAGCCCAGAACGACG
CCCGGCCGACATCCGCCGTGCCACCGAGGCGGACATGCCGGCGGTCTGCACCATCGTCAACCACTACATC
GAGACAAGCACGGTCAACTTCCGTACCGAGCCGCAGGAACCGCAGGAGTGGACGGACGACCTCGTCCGTC
TGCGGGAGCGCTATCCCTGGCTCGTCGCCGAGGTGGACGGCGAGGTCGCCGGCATCGCCTACGCGGGCCC
CTGGAAGGCACGCAACGCCTACGACTGGACGGCCGAGTCGACCGTGTACGTCTCCCCCCGCCACCAGCGG
ACGGGACTGGGCTCCACGCTCTACACCCACCTGCTGAAGTCCCTGGAGGCACAGGGCTTCAAGAGCGTGG
TCGCTGTCATCGGGCTGCCCAACGACCCGAGCGTGCGCATGCACGAGGCGCTCGGATATGCCCCCCGCGG
CATGCTGCGGGCGGCCGGCTTCAAGCACGGGAACTGGCATGACGTGGGTTTCTGGCAGCTGGACTTCAGC
CTGCCGGTACCGCCCCGTCCGGTCCTGCCCGTCACCGAGATTTGACTGCAGAATCTTGGACTCCCATGTT
GGCAAAGGCAACCAAACAAACAATGAATGATCCGCTCCTGCATATGGGGCGGTTTGAGTATTTCAACTGC
CATTTGGGCTGAATTGAAGACATGCTCCTGTCAGAAATTCCGTGATCTTACTCAATATTCAGTAATCTCG
GCCAATATCCTAAATGTGCGTGGCTTTATCTGTCTTTGTATTGTTTCATCAATTCATGTAACGTTTGCTT
TTCTTATGAATTTTCAAATAAATTATCAGATCCGAGCTCGAATTAATTCGGCGTTAATTCAGTACATTAA
AAACGTCCGCAATGTGTTATTAAGTTGTCTAAGCGTCAATTTGTTTACACCACAATATATCCTGCCACCA
GCCAGCCAACAGCTCCCCGACCGGCAGCTCGGCACAAAATCACCACTCGATACAGGCAGCCCATCAGTCC
GGGACGGCGTCAGCGGGAGAGCCGTTGTAAGGCGGCAGACTTTGCTCATGTTACCGATGCTATTCGGAAG
AACGGCAACTAAGCTGCCGGGTTTGAAACACGGATGATCTCGCGGAGGGTAGCATGTTGATTGTAACGAT
GACAGAGCGTTGCTGCCTGTGATCACCGCGGTTTCAAAATCGGCTCCGTCGATACTATGTTATACGCCAA
CTTTGAAAACAACTTTGAAAAAGCTGTTTTCTGGTATTTAAGGTTTTAGAATGCAAGGAACAGTGAATTG
GAGTTCGTCTTGTTATAATTAGCTTCTTGGGGTATCTTTAAATACTGTAGAAAAGAGGAAGGAAATAATA
AATGGCTAAAATGAGAATATCACCGGAATTGAAAAAACTGATCGAAAAATACCGCTGCGTAAAAGATACG
GAAGGAATGTCTCCTGCTAAGGTATATAAGCTGGTGGGAGAAAATGAAAACCTATATTTAAAAATGACGG
ACAGCCGGTATAAAGGGACCACCTATGATGTGGAACGGGAAAAGGACATGATGCTATGGCTGGAAGGAAA
GCTGCCTGTTCCAAAGGTCCTGCACTTTGAACGGCATGATGGCTGGAGCAATCTGCTCATGAGTGAGGCC
GATGGCGTCCTTTGCTCGGAAGAGTATGAAGATGAACAAAGCCCTGAAAAGATTATCGAGCTGTATGCGG
AGTGCATCAGGCTCTTTCACTCCATCGACATATCGGATTGTCCCTATACGAATAGCTTAGACAGCCGCTT
AGCCGAATTGGATTACTTACTGAATAACGATCTGGCCGATGTGGATTGCGAAAACTGGGAAGAAGACACT
CCATTTAAAGATCCGCGCGAGCTGTATGATTTTTTAAAGACGGAAAAGCCCGAAGAGGAACTTGTCTTTT
CCCACGGCGACCTGGGAGACAGCAACATCTTTGTGAAAGATGGCAAAGTAAGTGGCTTTATTGATCTTGG
GAGAAGCGGCAGGGCGGACAAGTGGTATGACATTGCCTTCTGCGTCCGGTCGATCAGGGAGGATATCGGG
GAAGAACAGTATGTCGAGCTATTTTTTGACTTACTGGGGATCAAGCCTGATTGGGAGAAAATAAAATATT
ATATTTTACTGGATGAATTGTTTTAGTACCTAGAATGCATGACCAAAATCCCTTAACGCTGAGAGATCCC
CTCATAATTTCCCCAAAGCGTAACCATGTGTGAATAAATTTTGAGCTAGTAGGGTTGCAGCCACGAGTAA
GTCTTCCCTTGTTATTGTGTAGCCAGAATGCCGCAAAACTTCCATGCCTAAGCGAACTGTTGAGAGTACG
TTTCGATTTCTGACTGTGTTAGCCTGGAAGTGCTTGTCCCAACCTTGTTTCTGAGCATGAACGCCCGCAA
GCCAACATGTTAGTTGAAGCATCAGGGCGATTAGCAGCATGATATCAAAACGCTCTGAGCTGCTCGTTCG
GCTATGGCGTAGGCCTAGTCCGTAGGCAGGACTTTTCAAGTCTCGGAAGGTTTCTTCAATCTGCATTCGC
TTCGAATAGATATTAACAAGTTGTTTGGGTGTTCGAATTTCAACAGGTAAGTTAGTTGCTAGAATCCATG
GCTCCTTTGCCGACGCTGAGTAGATTTTAGGTGACGGGTGGTGACAATGAGTCCGTGTCGAGCGCTGATT
TTTTCGGCCTTTAGAGCGAGATTTATACAATAGAATTTGGCATGAGATTGGATTGCTTTTAGTCAGCCTC
TTATAGCCTAAAGTCTTTGAGTGACTAGATGACATATCATGTAAGTTGCTGATAGGTTTCCAGTTTTCCG
CTCCTAGGTCTGCATATTGTACTTTTCCTCTTACTCGACTTAACCAGTACCAACCCAGCTTCTCAACGGA
TTTATACCATGGCACTTTAAAGCCAGCATCACTGACAATGAGCGGTGTGGTGTTACTCGGTAGAATGCTC
GCAAGGTCGGCTAGAAATTGGTCATGAGCTTTCTTTGAACATTGCTCTGAAAGCGGGAACGCTTTCTCAT
AAAGAGTAACAGAACGACCGTGTAGTGCGACTGAAGCTCGCAATACCATAAGCCGTTTTTGCTCACGGAT
ATCAGACCAGTCAACAAGTACAATGGGCATCGTATTGCCCGAACAGATAAAGCTAGCATGCCAACGGTAT
ACAGCGAGTCGCTCTTTGTGGAGGTGACGATTACCTAACAATCGGTCGATTCGTTTGATGTTATGTTTTG
TTCTCGCTTTGGTTGGCAGGTTACGGCCAAGTTCGGTAAGAGTGAGAGTTTTACAGTCAAGTAAGGCGTG
GCAAGCCAACGTTAAGCTGTTGAGTCGTTTTAAGTGTAATTCGGGGCAGAATTGGTAAAGAGAGTCGTGT
AAAATATCGAGTTCGCACATTTTGTTGTCTGATTATTGATTTTTGGCGAAACCATTTGATCATATGACAA
GATGTGTATCTACCTTAACTTAATGATTTTGATAAAAATCATTAGGGGATTCATCAGCCCTTAACGTGAG
TTTTCGTTCCACTGAGCGTCAGACCCCGTAGAAAAGATCAAAGGATCTTC
